>Addgene plasmid #115857 | pAPM-D4 miR30-AGO3 ts2 | addgene full sequence | sequence record 232745 | Addgene NGS Result
AATCTGCTTAGGGTTAGGCGTTTTGCGCTGCTTCGCGATGTACGGGCCAGATATACGCGCTGTGGAATGT
GTGTCAGTTAGGGTGTGGAAAGTCCCCAGGCTCCCCAGCAGGCAGAAGTATGCAAAGCATGCATCTCAAT
TAGTCAGCAACCAGGTGTGGAAAGTCCCCAGGCTCCCCAGCAGGCAGAAGTATGCAAAGCATGCATCTCA
ATTAGTCAGCAACCATAGTCCCGCCCCTAACTCCGCCCATCCCGCCCCTAACTCCGCCCAGTTCCGCCCA
TTCTCCGCCCCATGGCTGACTAATTTTTTTTATTTATGCAGAGGCCGAGGCCGCCTCTGCCTCTGAGCTA
TTCCAGAAGTAGTGAGGAGGCTTTTTTGGAGGCCTAGGCTTTTGCAAAAAGCTCGCGTTGACATTGATTA
TTGACTAGTTATTAATAGTAATCAATTACGGGGTCATTAGTTCATAGCCCATATATGGAGTTCCGCGTTA
CATAACTTACGGTAAATGGCCCGCCTGGCTGACCGCCCAACGACCCCCGCCCATTGACGTCAATAATGAC
GTATGTTCCCATAGTAACGCCAATAGGGACTTTCCATTGACGTCAATGGGTGGAGTATTTACGGTAAACT
GCCCACTTGGCAGTACATCAAGTGTATCATATGCCAAGTACGCCCCCTATTGACGTCAATGACGGTAAAT
GGCCCGCCTGGCATTATGCCCAGTACATGACCTTATGGGACTTTCCTACTTGGCAGTACATCTACGTATT
AGTCATCGCTATTACCATGGTGATGCGGTTTTGGCAGTACATCAATGGGCGTGGATAGCGGTTTGACTCA
CGGGGATTTCCAAGTCTCCACCCCATTGACGTCAATGGGAGTTTGTTTTGGCACCAAAATCAACGGGACT
TTCCAAAATGTCGTAACAACTCCGCCCCATTGACGCAAATGGGCGGTAGGCGTGTACGGTGGGAGGTCTA
TATAAGCAGCGCGTTTTGCCTGTACTGGGTCTCTCTGGTTAGACCAGATCTGAGCCTGGGAGCTCTCTGG
CTAACTAGGGAACCCACTGCTTAAGCCTCAATAAAGCTTGCCTTGAGTGCTTCAAGTAGTGTGTGCCCGT
CTGTTGTGTGACTCTGGTAACTAGAGATCCCTCAGACCCTTTTAGTCAGTGTGGAAAATCTCTAGCAGTG
GCGCCCGAACAGGGACTTGAAAGCGAAAGGGAAACCAGAGGAGCTCTCTCGACGCAGGACTCGGCTTGCT
GAAGCGCGCACGGCAAGAGGCGAGGGGCGGCGACTGGTGAGTACGCCAAAAATTTTGACTAGCGGAGGCT
AGAAGGAGAGAGATGGGTGCGAGAGCGTCAGTATTAAGCGGGGGAGAATTAGATCGCGATGGGAAAAAAT
TCGGTTAAGGCCAGGGGGAAAGAAAAAATATAAATTAAAACATATAGTATGGGCAAGCAGGGAGCTAGAA
CGATTCGCAGTTAATCCTGGCCTGTTAGAAACATCAGAAGGCTGTAGACAAATACTGGGACAGCTACAAC
CATCCCTTCAGACAGGATCAGAAGAACTTAGATCATTATATAATACAGTAGCAACCCTCTATTGTGTGCA
TCAAAGGATAGAGATAAAAGACACCAAGGAAGCTTTAGACAAGATAGAGGAAGAGCAAAACAAAAGTAAG
ACCACCGCACAGCAAGCGGCCGGCCGCTGATCTTCAGACCTGGAGGAGGAGATATGAGGGACAATTGGAG
AAGTGAATTATATAAATATAAAGTAGTAAAAATTGAACCATTAGGAGTAGCACCCACCAAGGCAAAGAGA
AGAGTGGTGCAGAGAGAAAAAAGAGCAGTGGGAATAGGAGCTTTGTTCCTTGGGTTCTTGGGAGCAGCAG
GAAGCACTATGGGCGCAGCGTCAATGACGCTGACGGTACAGGCCAGACAATTATTGTCTGGTATAGTGCA
GCAGCAGAACAATTTGCTGAGGGCTATTGAGGCGCAACAGCATCTGTTGCAACTCACAGTCTGGGGCATC
AAGCAGCTCCAGGCAAGAATCCTGGCTGTGGAAAGATACCTAAAGGATCAACAGCTCCTGGGGATTTGGG
GTTGCTCTGGAAAACTCATTTGCACCACTGCTGTGCCTTGGAATGCTAGTTGGAGTAATAAATCTCTGGA
ACAGATTTGGAATCACACGACCTGGATGGAGTGGGACAGAGAAATTAACAATTACACAAGCTTAATACAC
TCCTTAATTGAAGAATCGCAAAACCAGCAAGAAAAGAATGAACAAGAATTATTGGAATTAGATAAATGGG
CAAGTTTGTGGAATTGGTTTAACATAACAAATTGGCTGTGGTATATAAAATTATTCATAATGATAGTAGG
AGGCTTGGTAGGTTTAAGAATAGTTTTTGCTGTACTTTCTATAGTGAATAGAGTTAGGCAGGGATATTCA
CCATTATCGTTTCAGACCCACCTCCCAACCCCGAGGGGACCCGACAGGCCCGAAGGAATAGAAGAAGAAG
GTGGAGAGAGAGACAGAGACAGATCCATTCGATTAGTGAACGGATCGGCACTGCGTGCGCCAATTCTGCA
GACAAATGGCAGTATTCATCCACAATTTTAAAAGAAAAGGGGGGATTGGGGGGTACAGTGCAGGGGAAAG
AATAGTAGACATAATAGCAACAGACATACAAACTAAAGAATTACAAAAACAAATTACAAAAATTCAAAAT
TTTCGGGTTTATTACAGGGACAGCAGAGATCCAGTTTGGTTAATTAACTGCAGCCCCGATAAAATAAAAG
ATTTTATTTAGTCTCCAGAAAAAGGGGGGAATGAAAGACCCCACCTGTAGGTTTGGCAAGCTAGCTGCAG
TAACGCCATTTTGCAAGGCATGGAAAAATACCAAACCAAGAATAGAGAAGTTCAGATCAAGGGCGGGTAC
ATGAAAATAGCTAACGTTGGGCCAAACAGGATATCTGCGGTGAGCAGTTTCGGCCCCGGCCCGGGGCCAA
GAACAGATGGTCACCGCAGTTTCGGCCCCGGCCCGAGGCCAAGAACAGATGGTCCCCAGATATGGCCCAA
CCCTCAGCAGTTTCTTAAGACCCATCAGATGTTTCCAGGCTCCCCCAAGGACCTGAAATGACCCTGCGCC
TTATTTGAATTAACCAATCAGCCTGCTTCTCGCTTCTGTTCGCGCGCTTCTGCTTCCCGAGCTCTATAAA
AGAGCTCACAACCCCTCACTCGGCGCGCCAGTCCTCCGACAGACTGAGTCGCCCGGGGGTCTAGAACGCG
TGCCGCCATGACCGAATACAAACCTACCGTGAGGCTGGCTACAAGAGATGATGTCCCAAGGGCTGTGAGA
ACACTGGCCGCCGCTTTTGCCGATTACCCTGCCACACGCCACACTGTGGACCCAGATCGGCATATCGAGA
GAGTGACTGAGCTGCAGGAACTGTTCCTGACCCGAGTGGGCCTGGACATTGGGAAGGTCTGGGTCGCAGA
CGATGGAGCAGCTGTGGCTGTCTGGACCACACCAGAGAGCGTGGAAGCCGGAGCTGTCTTTGCAGAGATC
GGCCCTAGAATGGCAGAACTGAGCGGCTCCAGGCTGGCAGCACAGCAGCAGATGGAGGGACTGCTGGCCC
CACACAGGCCTAAGGAACCAGCATGGTTCCTGGCTACCGTGGGGGTCTCTCCTGACCATCAGGGCAAAGG
ACTGGGAAGTGCTGTGGTCCTGCCAGGAGTGGAGGCTGCAGAACGAGCTGGAGTCCCTGCATTTCTGGAG
ACCTCTGCTCCACGAAACCTGCCCTTCTATGAACGGCTGGGCTTTACTGTGACCGCAGATGTGGAGGTCC
CCGAAGGACCTAGGACCTGGTGCATGACACGCAAACCCGGCGCCTGAGCGATCGCCGCGGCCGCCTTCTT
AACCCAACAGAAGGCTCGAGAAGGTATATTGCTGTTGACAGTGAGCGCAACCTACATTGTAGTTCAGAAT
AGTGAAGCCACAGATGTATTCTGAACTACAATGTAGGTTATGCCTACTGCCTCGGACTTCAAGGGGCTAG
AATTCGGCAGCTGTAGATCTTAGCCACTTTTTAAAAGAAAAGGGGGGACTGGAAGGGCTAACTGCATCCG
GACTGTACTGGGTCTCTCTGGTTAGACCAGATCTGAGCCTGGGAGCTCTCTGGCTAACTAGGGAACCCAC
TGCTTAAGCCTCAATAAAGCTTGCCTTGAGTGCTTCAAGTAGTGTGTGCCCGTCTGTTGTGTGACTCTGG
TAACTAGAGATCCCTCAGACCCTTTTAGTCAGTGTGGAAAATCTCTAGCAGGGCCCGTTTCATGTGAGCA
AAAGGCCAGCAAAAGGCCAGGAACCGTAAAAAGGCCGCGTTGCTGGCGTTTTTCCATAGGCTCCGCCCCC
CTGACGAGCATCACAAAAATCGACGCTCAAGTCAGAGGTGGCGAAACCCGACAGGACTATAAAGATACCA
GGCGTTTCCCCCTGGAAGCTCCCTCGTGCGCTCTCCTGTTCCGACCCTGCCGCTTACCGGATACCTGTCC
GCCTTTCTCCCTTCGGGAAGCGTGGCGCTTTCTCATAGCTCACGCTGTAGGTATCTCAGTTCGGTGTAGG
TCGTTCGCTCCAAGCTGGGCTGTGTGCACGAACCCCCCGTTCAGCCCGACCGCTGCGCCTTATCCGGTAA
CTATCGTCTTGAGTCCAACCCGGTAAGACACGACTTATCGCCACTGGCAGCAGCCACTGGTAACAGGATT
AGCAGAGCGAGGTATGTAGGCGGTGCTACAGAGTTCTTGAAGTGGTGGCCTAACTACGGCTACACTAGAA
GAACAGTATTTGGTATCTGCGCTCTGCTGAAGCCAGTTACCTTCGGAAAAAGAGTTGGTAGCTCTTGATC
CGGCAAACAAACCACCGCTGGTAGCGGTGGTTTTTTTGTTTGCAAGCAGCAGATTACGCGCAGAAAAAAA
GGATCTCAAGAAGATCCTTTGATCTTTTCTACGGGGTCTGACGCTCAGTGGAACGAAAACTCACGTTAAG
GGATTTTGGTCATGAGATTATCAAAAAGGATCTTCACCTAGATCCTTTTAAATTAAAAATGAAGTTTTAA
ATCAATCTAAAGTATATATGAGTAAACTTGGTCTGACAGTTACCAATGCTTAATCAGTGAGGCACCTATC
TCAGCGATCTGTCTATTTCGTTCATCCATAGTTGCCTGACTCCCCGTCGTGTAGATAACTACGATACGGG
AGGGCTTACCATCTGGCCCCAGTGCTGCAATGATACCGCGAGACCCACGCTCACCGGCTCCAGATTTATC
AGCAATAAACCAGCCAGCCGGAAGGGCCGAGCGCAGAAGTGGTCCTGCAACTTTATCCGCCTCCATCCAG
TCTATTAATTGTTGCCGGGAAGCTAGAGTAAGTAGTTCGCCAGTTAATAGTTTGCGCAACGTTGTTGCCA
TTGCTACAGGCATCGTGGTGTCACGCTCGTCGTTTGGTATGGCTTCATTCAGCTCCGGTTCCCAACGATC
AAGGCGAGTTACATGATCCCCCATGTTGTGCAAAAAAGCGGTTAGCTCCTTCGGTCCTCCGATCGTTGTC
AGAAGTAAGTTGGCCGCAGTGTTATCACTCATGGTTATGGCAGCACTGCATAATTCTCTTACTGTCATGC
CATCCGTAAGATGCTTTTCTGTGACTGGTGAGTACTCAACCAAGTCATTCTGAGAATAGTGTATGCGGCG
ACCGAGTTGCTCTTGCCCGGCGTCAATACGGGATAATACCGCGCCACATAGCAGAACTTTAAAAGTGCTC
ATCATTGGAAAACGTTCTTCGGGGCGAAAACTCTCAAGGATCTTACCGCTGTTGAGATCCAGTTCGATGT
AACCCACTCGTGCACCCAACTGATCTTCAGCATCTTTTACTTTCACCAGCGTTTCTGGGTGAGCAAAAAC
AGGAAGGCAAAATGCCGCAAAAAAGGGAATAAGGGCGACACGGAAATGTTGAATACTCATACTCTTCCTT
TTTCAATATTATTGAAGCATTTATCAGGGTTATTGTCTCATGAGCGGATACATATTTGAATGTATTTAGA
AAAATAAACAAATAGGGGTTCCGCGCACATTTCCCCGAAAAGTGCCACCTGACGTCGACGGATCGGGAGA
TCTCCCGATCCCCTATGGTGCACTCTCAGTACAATCTGCTCTGATGCCGCATAGTTAAGCCAGTATCTGC
TCCCTGCTTGTGTGTTGGAGGTCGCTGAGTAGTGCGCGAGCAAAATTTAAGCTACAACAAGGCAAGGCTT
GACCGACAATTGCATGAAG
Features (pLannotate 1.2.2; 19 found; start..end, strand, type, name):
     69..398     +  promoter       SV40 promoter: SV40 enhancer and early promoter
    410..789     +  enhancer       CMV enhancer: human cytomegalovirus immediate early enhancer
    790..989     +  promoter       CMV promoter: human cytomegalovirus (CMV) immediate early promoter
   1007..1187    +  LTR            5' LTR (truncated): truncated 5' long terminal repeat (LTR) from HIV-1
   1234..1359    +  misc_feature   HIV-1 Ψ: packaging signal of human immunodeficiency virus type 1
   1343..1681    +  CDS            HIV-1 gag (fragment): gag protein from human immunodeficiency virus 1; gag
   1856..2089    +  misc_feature   RRE: The Rev response element (RRE) of HIV-1 allows for Rev-dependent mRNA export from the nucleus to the cytoplasm.
   2466..2566    +  CDS            Rev (fragment): human immunodeficiency virus 1 (HIV-1) Rev protein; rev; enhances nuclear export of unspliced and incompletely spliced viral mRNAs
   2616..2733    +  misc_feature   cPPT/CTS: central polypurine tract and central termination sequence of HIV-1
   2870..3277    +  promoter       SFFV promoter: spleen focus-forming virus long terminal repeat (LTR) promoter
   3298..3894    +  CDS            pac: PUAC_STRAD - Protein predicted: Swiss-Prot protein existence level 4. Detoxification of puromycin. From Streptomyces alboniger.
   3919..3964    +  ncRNA          5' miR-30a (fragment): sequence upstream of the 71-nt precursor of the human miR-30a microRNA (Zeng et al., 2002) miRNA
   4034..4059    +  ncRNA          3' miR-30a (fragment): sequence downstream of the 71-nt precursor of the human miR-30a microRNA (Zeng et al., 2002) miRNA
   4089..4108    +  misc_feature   cPPT/CTS (fragment): central polypurine tract and central termination sequence of HIV-1
   4140..4320    +  LTR            5' LTR (truncated): truncated 5' long terminal repeat (LTR) from HIV-1
   4391..4979    -  rep_origin     ori: high-copy-number ColE1/pMB1/pBR322/pUC origin of replication
   5150..6010    -  CDS            AmpR: β-lactamase; bla; confers resistance to ampicillin, carbenicillin, and related antibiotics
   6011..6115    -  promoter       AmpR promoter: bla
   6174..6226    -  misc_feature   bom (fragment): basis of mobility region from pBR322
