[The description below was written by a language model from this plasmid's Addgene catalogue record and pLannotate feature annotations shown in this document.]
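Description:
pAPM-D4 miR30-AGO3 ts2 is an HIV-1-based lentiviral transfer vector built on the pAPM-D4-mir30 backbone and designed to knock down human AGO3 (also known as EIF2C3). It is propagated in bacteria as a high-copy plasmid through a ColE1/pUC-type origin and is selected with ampicillin via the β-lactamase gene. The sequenced record is about 6.3 kb.

The viral genome is transcribed in packaging cells from a CMV enhancer/promoter placed directly upstream of a truncated 5' LTR, an arrangement that typically makes genomic RNA production independent of Tat. An SV40 enhancer/early promoter element is also annotated further upstream. Downstream lie the standard cis-acting elements: the Ψ packaging signal extending into a gag fragment, the Rev response element for nuclear export of the unspliced genome, and the cPPT/CTS, which aids nuclear import of the reverse-transcribed DNA. A second truncated LTR closes the provirus; no WPRE is annotated.

The payload is a single transcription unit driven by the spleen focus-forming virus (SFFV) LTR promoter. It encodes puromycin N-acetyltransferase (pac), followed by an shRNA against AGO3 embedded between 5' and 3' flanking sequences from human miR-30a. Because the hairpin sits in a microRNA context, it can be expressed from this Pol II promoter on the same transcript as the resistance gene and processed by the cellular microRNA machinery. Puromycin selection therefore enriches for cells that also express the knockdown cassette. The "ts2" in the name presumably marks this as the second of several AGO3 target sites. The construct is used to generate stable AGO3-depleted human cells, and it was deposited with a study of HUSH complex-mediated transcriptional repression of proviruses and its antagonism by primate lentiviral Vpx and Vpr.
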