Addgene plasmid #115857: pAPM-D4 miR30-AGO3 ts2
Purpose: AGO3 knockdown
Depositing lab: Jeremy Luban. Depositing organization: University of Massachusetts, Worcester. Publication: Primate immunodeficiency virus proteins Vpx and Vpr counteract transcriptional repression of proviruses by the HUSH complex. Yurkovetskiy L, Guney MH, Kim K, Goh SL, McCauley S, Dauphin A, Diehl WE, Luban J. Nat Microbiol. 2018 Dec;3(12):1354-1361. doi: 10.1038/s41564-018-0256-x. Epub 2018 Oct 8. PubMed 30297740.
Backbone
  Vector backbone: pAPM-D4-mir30
  Vector type: Lentiviral
  Selectable markers: Puromycin
Growth in bacteria
  Bacterial resistance: Ampicillin, 100 μg/mL
  Growth temperature: 30°C
  Growth strain: NEB Stable
  Copy number: High Copy
Gene/Insert
  Gene/Insert name: AGO3 shRNA
  gRNA/shRNA sequence: TCTGAACTACAATGTAGGT
  Species: H. sapiens (human)
  Entrez Gene: AGO3 (a.k.a. EIF2C3)
  Promoter: SFFV
  Cloning method: Restriction Enzyme; 5′ cloning site Unknown (unknown if destroyed); 3′ cloning site Unknown (unknown if destroyed)
Terms and licenses: Academic/Nonprofit Terms; Industry Terms: Not Available to Industry
Depositor comments: PuroR . Please visit https://www.biorxiv.org/content/early/2018/04/03/293001 for bioRxiv preprint.
How to cite: pAPM-D4 miR30-AGO3 ts2 was a gift from Jeremy Luban (Addgene plasmid # 115857 ; http://n2t.net/addgene:115857 ; RRID:Addgene_115857)
